>Addgene plasmid #107467 | pCEP4-SERTT448K-myc | depositor full sequence | sequence record 205585 | pCEP4-SERTT448K-myc sequence 12142 bps
GCCGGCAAGGCCGGATCCAGACATGATAAGATACATTGATGAGTTTGGACAAACCACAACTAGAATGCAG
TGAAAAAAATGCTTTATTTGTGAAATTTGTGATGCTATTGCTTTATTTGTAACCATTATAAGCTGCAATA
AACAAGTTAACAACAACAATTGCATTCATTTTATGTTTCAGGTTCAGGGGGAGGTGTGGGAGGTTTTTTA
AAGCAAGTAAAACCTCTACAAATGTGGTATGGCTGATTATGATCCGGCTGCCTCGCGCGTTTCGGTGATG
ACGGTGAAAACCTCTGACACATGCAGCTCCCGGAGACGGTCACAGCTTGTCTGTAAGCGGATGCCGGGAG
CAGACAAGCCCGTCAGGGCGCGTCAGCGGGTGTTGGCGGGTGTCGGGGCGCAGCCATGAGGTCGACTCTA
GAGGATCGATCCCCGCCCCGGACGAACTAAACCTGACTACGACATCTCTGCCCCTTCTTCGCGGGGCAGT
GCATGTAATCCCTTCAGTTGGTTGGTACAACTTGCCAACTGGGCCCTGTTCCACATGTGACACGGGGGGG
GACCAAACACAAAGGGGTTCTCTGACTGTAGTTGACATCCTTATAAATGGATGTGCACATTTGCCAACAC
TGAGTGGCTTTCATCCTGGAGCAGACTTTGCAGTCTGTGGACTGCAACACAACATTGCCTTTATGTGTAA
CTCTTGGCTGAAGCTCTTACACCAATGCTGGGGGACATGTACCTCCCAGGGGCCCAGGAAGACTACGGGA
GGCTACACCAACGTCAATCAGAGGGGCCTGTGTAGCTACCGATAAGCGGACCCTCAAGAGGGCATTAGCA
ATAGTGTTTATAAGGCCCCCTTGTTAACCCTAAACGGGTAGCATATGCTTCCCGGGTAGTAGTATATACT
ATCCAGACTAACCCTAATTCAATAGCATATGTTACCCAACGGGAAGCATATGCTATCGAATTAGGGTTAG
TAAAAGGGTCCTAAGGAACAGCGATATCTCCCACCCCATGAGCTGTCACGGTTTTATTTACATGGGGTCA
GGATTCCACGAGGGTAGTGAACCATTTTAGTCACAAGGGCAGTGGCTGAAGATCAAGGAGCGGGCAGTGA
ACTCTCCTGAATCTTCGCCTGCTTCTTCATTCTCCTTCGTTTAGCTAATAGAATAACTGCTGAGTTGTGA
ACAGTAAGGTGTATGTGAGGTGCTCGAAAACAAGGTTTCAGGTGACGCCCCCAGAATAAAATTTGGACGG
GGGGTTCAGTGGTGGCATTGTGCTATGACACCAATATAACCCTCACAAACCCCTTGGGCAATAAATACTA
GTGTAGGAATGAAACATTCTGAATATCTTTAACAATAGAAATCCATGGGGTGGGGACAAGCCGTAAAGAC
TGGATGTCCATCTCACACGAATTTATGGCTATGGGCAACACATAATCCTAGTGCAATATGATACTGGGGT
TATTAAGATGTGTCCCAGGCAGGGACCAAGACAGGTGAACCATGTTGTTACACTCTATTTGTAACAAGGG
GAAAGAGAGTGGACGCCGACAGCAGCGGACTCCACTGGTTGTCTCTAACACCCCCGAAAATTAAACGGGG
CTCCACGCCAATGGGGCCCATAAACAAAGACAAGTGGCCACTCTTTTTTTTGAAATTGTGGAGTGGGGGC
ACGCGTCAGCCCCCACACGCCGCCCTGCGGTTTTGGACTGTAAAATAAGGGTGTAATAACTTGGCTGATT
GTAACCCCGCTAACCACTGCGGTCAAACCACTTGCCCACAAAACCACTAATGGCACCCCGGGGAATACCT
GCATAAGTAGGTGGGCGGGCCAAGATAGGGGCGCGATTGCTGCGATCTGGAGGACAAATTACACACACTT
GCGCCTGAGCGCCAAGCACAGGGTTGTTGGTCCTCATATTCACGAGGTCGCTGAGAGCACGGTGGGCTAA
TGTTGCCATGGGTAGCATATACTACCCAAATATCTGGATAGCATATGCTATCCTAATCTATATCTGGGTA
GCATAGGCTATCCTAATCTATATCTGGGTAGCATATGCTATCCTAATCTATATCTGGGTAGTATATGCTA
TCCTAATTTATATCTGGGTAGCATAGGCTATCCTAATCTATATCTGGGTAGCATATGCTATCCTAATCTA
TATCTGGGTAGTATATGCTATCCTAATCTGTATCCGGGTAGCATATGCTATCCTAATAGAGATTAGGGTA
GTATATGCTATCCTAATTTATATCTGGGTAGCATATACTACCCAAATATCTGGATAGCATATGCTATCCT
AATCTATATCTGGGTAGCATATGCTATCCTAATCTATATCTGGGTAGCATAGGCTATCCTAATCTATATC
TGGGTAGCATATGCTATCCTAATCTATATCTGGGTAGTATATGCTATCCTAATTTATATCTGGGTAGCAT
AGGCTATCCTAATCTATATCTGGGTAGCATATGCTATCCTAATCTATATCTGGGTAGTATATGCTATCCT
AATCTGTATCCGGGTAGCATATGCTATCCTCATGCATATACAGTCAGCATATGATACCCAGTAGTAGAGT
GGGAGTGCTATCCTTTGCATATGCCGCCACCTCCCAAGGGGGCGTGAATTTTCGCTGCTTGTCCTTTTCC
TGCTGGTTGCTCCCATTCTTAGGTGAATTTAAGGAGGCCAGGCTAAAGCCGTCGCATGTCTGATTGCTCA
CCAGGTAAATGTCGCTAATGTTTTCCAACGCGAGAAGGTGTTGAGCGCGGAGCTGAGTGACGTGACAACA
TGGGTATGCCCAATTGCCCCATGTTGGGAGGACGAAAATGGTGACAAGACAGATGGCCAGAAATACACCA
ACAGCACGCATGATGTCTACTGGGGATTTATTCTTTAGTGCGGGGGAATACACGGCTTTTAATACGATTG
AGGGCGTCTCCTAACAAGTTACATCACTCCTGCCCTTCCTCACCCTCATCTCCATCACCTCCTTCATCTC
CGTCATCTCCGTCATCACCCTCCGCGGCAGCCCCTTCCACCATAGGTGGAAACCAGGGAGGCAAATCTAC
TCCATCGTCAAAGCTGCACACAGTCACCCTGATATTGCAGGTAGGAGCGGGCTTTGTCATAACAAGGTCC
TTAATCGCATCCTTCAAAACCTCAGCAAATATATGAGTTTGTAAAAAGACCATGAAATAACAGACAATGG
ACTCCCTTAGCGGGCCAGGTTGTGGGCCGGGTCCAGGGGCCATTCCAAAGGGGAGACGACTCAATGGTGT
AAGACGACATTGTGGAATAGCAAGGGCAGTTCCTCGCCTTAGGTTGTAAAGGGAGGTCTTACTACCTCCA
TATACGAACACACCGGCGACCCAAGTTCCTTCGTCGGTAGTCCTTTCTACGTGACTCCTAGCCAGGAGAG
CTCTTAAACCTTCTGCAATGTTCTCAAATTTCGGGTTGGAACCTCCTTGACCACGATGCTTTCCAAACCA
CCCTCCTTTTTTGCGCCTGCCTCCATCACCCTGACCCCGGGGTCCAGTGCTTGGGCCTTCTCCTGGGTCA
TCTGCGGGGCCCTGCTCTATCGCTCCCGGGGGCACGTCAGGCTCACCATCTGGGCCACCTTCTTGGTGGT
ATTCAAAATAATCGGCTTCCCCTACAGGGTGGAAAAATGGCCTTCTACCTGGAGGGGGCCTGCGCGGTGG
AGACCCGGATGATGATGACTGACTACTGGGACTCCTGGGCCTCTTTTCTCCACGTCCACGACCTCTCCCC
CTGGCTCTTTCACGACTTCCCCCCCTGGCTCTTTCACGTCCTCTACCCCGGCGGCCTCCACTACCTCCTC
GACCCCGGCCTCCACTACCTCCTCGACCCCGGCCTCCACTGCCTCCTCGACCCCGGCCTCCACCTCCTGC
TCCTGCCCCTCCTGCTCCTGCCCCTCCTCCTGCTCCTGCCCCTCCTGCTCCTGCCCCTCCCGCTCCTGCT
CCTCCTGCTCCTGCCCCTCCTGCCCCTCCTGCTCCTGCCCCTCCTGCCCCTCCTCCTGCTCCTGCCCCTC
CTGCCCCTCCTCCTGCTCCTGCCCCTCCTGCCCCTCCTGCTCCTGCCCCTCCTGCCCCTCCTGCTCCTGC
CCCTCCTGCCCCTCCTGCTCCTGCCCCTCCTGCTCCTGCCCCTCCTGCTCCTGCCCCTCCTGCTCCTGCC
CCTCCTGCCCCTCCTGCCCCTCCTCCTGCTCCTGCCCCTCCTGCTCCTGCCCCTCCTGCCCCTCCTGCCC
CTCCTGCTCCTGCCCCTCCTCCTGCTCCTGCCCCTCCTGCCCCTCCTGCCCCTCCTCCTGCTCCTGCCCC
TCCTGCCCCTCCTCCTGCTCCTGCCCCTCCTCCTGCTCCTGCCCCTCCTGCCCCTCCTGCCCCTCCTCCT
GCTCCTGCCCCTCCTGCCCCTCCTCCTGCTCCTGCCCCTCCTCCTGCTCCTGCCCCTCCTGCCCCTCCTG
CCCCTCCTCCTGCTCCTGCCCCTCCTCCTGCTCCTGCCCCTCCTGCCCCTCCTGCCCCTCCTGCCCCTCC
TCCTGCTCCTGCCCCTCCTCCTGCTCCTGCCCCTCCTGCTCCTGCCCCTCCCGCTCCTGCTCCTGCTCCT
GTTCCACCGTGGGTCCCTTTGCAGCCAATGCAACTTGGACGTTTTTGGGGTCTCCGGACACCATCTCTAT
GTCTTGGCCCTGATCCTGAGCCGCCCGGGGCTCCTGGTCTTCCGCCTCCTCGTCCTCGTCCTCTTCCCCG
TCCTCGTCCATGGTTATCACCCCCTCTTCTTTGAGGTCCACTGCCGCCGGAGCCTTCTGGTCCAGATGTG
TCTCCCTTCTCTCCTAGGCCATTTCCAGGTCCTGTACCTGGCCCCTCGTCAGACATGATTCACACTAAAA
GAGATCAATAGACATCTTTATTAGACGACGCTCAGTGAATACAGGGAGTGCAGACTCCTGCCCCCTCCAA
CAGCCCCCCCACCCTCATCCCCTTCATGGTCGCTGTCAGACAGATCCAGGTCTGAAAATTCCCCATCCTC
CGAACCATCCTCGTCCTCATCACCAATTACTCGCAGCCCGGAAAACTCCCGCTGAACATCCTCAAGATTT
GCGTCCTGAGCCTCAAGCCAGGCCTCAAATTCCTCGTCCCCCTTTTTGCTGGACGGTAGGGATGGGGATT
CTCGGGACCCCTCCTCTTCCTCTTCAAGGTCACCAGACAGAGATGCTACTGGGGCAACGGAAGAAAAGCT
GGGTGCGGCCTGTGAGGATCAGCTTATCGATGATAAGCTGTCAAACATGAGAATTCTTGAAGACGAAAGG
GCCTCGTGATACGCCTATTTTTATAGGTTAATGTCATGATAATAATGGTTTCTTAGACGTCAGGTGGCAC
TTTTCGGGGAAATGTGCGCGGAACCCCTATTTGTTTATTTTTCTAAATACATTCAAATATGTATCCGCTC
ATGAGACAATAACCCTGATAAATGCTTCAATAATATTGAAAAAGGAAGAGTATGAGTATTCAACATTTCC
GTGTCGCCCTTATTCCCTTTTTTGCGGCATTTTGCCTTCCTGTTTTTGCTCACCCAGAAACGCTGGTGAA
AGTAAAAGATGCTGAAGATCAGTTGGGTGCACGAGTGGGTTACATCGAACTGGATCTCAACAGCGGTAAG
ATCCTTGAGAGTTTTCGCCCCGAAGAACGTTTTCCAATGATGAGCACTTTTAAAGTTCTGCTATGTGGCG
CGGTATTATCCCGTGTTGACGCCGGGCAAGAGCAACTCGGTCGCCGCATACACTATTCTCAGAATGACTT
GGTTGAGTACTCACCAGTCACAGAAAAGCATCTTACGGATGGCATGACAGTAAGAGAATTATGCAGTGCT
GCCATAACCATGAGTGATAACACTGCGGCCAACTTACTTCTGACAACGATCGGAGGACCGAAGGAGCTAA
CCGCTTTTTTGCACAACATGGGGGATCATGTAACTCGCCTTGATCGTTGGGAACCGGAGCTGAATGAAGC
CATACCAAACGACGAGCGTGACACCACGATGCCTGCAGCAATGGCAACAACGTTGCGCAAACTATTAACT
GGCGAACTACTTACTCTAGCTTCCCGGCAACAATTAATAGACTGGATGGAGGCGGATAAAGTTGCAGGAC
CACTTCTGCGCTCGGCCCTTCCGGCTGGCTGGTTTATTGCTGATAAATCTGGAGCCGGTGAGCGTGGGTC
TCGCGGTATCATTGCAGCACTGGGGCCAGATGGTAAGCCCTCCCGTATCGTAGTTATCTACACGACGGGG
AGTCAGGCAACTATGGATGAACGAAATAGACAGATCGCTGAGATAGGTGCCTCACTGATTAAGCATTGGT
AACTGTCAGACCAAGTTTACTCATATATACTTTAGATTGATTTAAAACTTCATTTTTAATTTAAAAGGAT
CTAGGTGAAGATCCTTTTTGATAATCTCATGACCAAAATCCCTTAACGTGAGTTTTCGTTCCACTGAGCG
TCAGACCCCGTAGAAAAGATCAAAGGATCTTCTTGAGATCCTTTTTTTCTGCGCGTAATCTGCTGCTTGC
AAACAAAAAAACCACCGCTACCAGCGGTGGTTTGTTTGCCGGATCAAGAGCTACCAACTCTTTTTCCGAA
GGTAACTGGCTTCAGCAGAGCGCAGATACCAAATACTGTCCTTCTAGTGTAGCCGTAGTTAGGCCACCAC
TTCAAGAACTCTGTAGCACCGCCTACATACCTCGCTCTGCTAATCCTGTTACCAGTGGCTGCTGCCAGTG
GCGATAAGTCGTGTCTTACCGGGTTGGACTCAAGACGATAGTTACCGGATAAGGCGCAGCGGTCGGGCTG
AACGGGGGGTTCGTGCACACAGCCCAGCTTGGAGCGAACGACCTACACCGAACTGAGATACCTACAGCGT
GAGCTATGAGAAAGCGCCACGCTTCCCGAAGGGAGAAAGGCGGACAGGTATCCGGTAAGCGGCAGGGTCG
GAACAGGAGAGCGCACGAGGGAGCTTCCAGGGGGAAACGCCTGGTATCTTTATAGTCCTGTCGGGTTTCG
CCACCTCTGACTTGAGCGTCGATTTTTGTGATGCTCGTCAGGGGGGCGGAGCCTATGGAAAAACGCCAGC
AACGCGGCCTTTTTACGGTTCCTGGCCTTTTGCTGGCCTTGAAGCTGTCCCTGATGGTCGTCATCTACCT
GCCTGGACAGCATGGCCTGCAACGCGGGCATCCCGATGCCGCCGGAAGCGAGAAGAATCATAATGGGGAA
GGCCATCCAGCCTCGCGTCGCGAACGCCAGCAAGACGTAGCCCAGCGCGTCGGCCCCGAGATGCGCCGCG
TGCGGCTGCTGGAGATGGCGGACGCGATGGATATGTTCTGCCAAGGGTTGGTTTGCGCATTCACAGTTCT
CCGCAAGAATTGATTGGCTCCAATTCTTGGAGTGGTGAATCCGTTAGCGAGGTGCCGCCCTGCTTCATCC
CCGTGGCCCGTTGCTCGCGTTTGCTGGCGGTGTCCCCGGAAGAAATATATTTGCATGTCTTTAGTTCTAT
GATGACACAAACCCCGCCCAGCGTCTTGTCATTGGCGAATTCGAACACGCAGATGCAGTCGGGGCGGCGC
GGTCCGAGGTCCACTTCGCATATTAAGGTGACGCGTGTGGCCTCGAACACCGAGCGACCCTGCAGCGACC
CGCTTAACAGCGTCAACAGCGTGCCGCAGATCCCGGGGGGCAATGAGATATGAAAAAGCCTGAACTCACC
GCGACGTCTGTCGAGAAGTTTCTGATCGAAAAGTTCGACAGCGTCTCCGACCTGATGCAGCTCTCGGAGG
GCGAAGAATCTCGTGCTTTCAGCTTCGATGTAGGAGGGCGTGGATATGTCCTGCGGGTAAATAGCTGCGC
CGATGGTTTCTACAAAGATCGTTATGTTTATCGGCACTTTGCATCGGCCGCGCTCCCGATTCCGGAAGTG
CTTGACATTGGGGAATTCAGCGAGAGCCTGACCTATTGCATCTCCCGCCGTGCACAGGGTGTCACGTTGC
AAGACCTGCCTGAAACCGAACTGCCCGCTGTTCTGCAGCCGGTCGCGGAGGCCATGGATGCGATCGCTGC
GGCCGATCTTAGCCAGACGAGCGGGTTCGGCCCATTCGGACCGCAAGGAATCGGTCAATACACTACATGG
CGTGATTTCATATGCGCGATTGCTGATCCCCATGTGTATCACTGGCAAACTGTGATGGACGACACCGTCA
GTGCGTCCGTCGCGCAGGCTCTCGATGAGCTGATGCTTTGGGCCGAGGACTGCCCCGAAGTCCGGCACCT
CGTGCACGCGGATTTCGGCTCCAACAATGTCCTGACGGACAATGGCCGCATAACAGCGGTCATTGACTGG
AGCGAGGCGATGTTCGGGGATTCCCAATACGAGGTCGCCAACATCTTCTTCTGGAGGCCGTGGTTGGCTT
GTATGGAGCAGCAGACGCGCTACTTCGAGCGGAGGCATCCGGAGCTTGCAGGATCGCCGCGGCTCCGGGC
GTATATGCTCCGCATTGGTCTTGACCAACTCTATCAGAGCTTGGTTGACGGCAATTTCGATGATGCAGCT
TGGGCGCAGGGTCGATGCGACGCAATCGTCCGATCCGGAGCCGGGACTGTCGGGCGTACACAAATCGCCC
GCAGAAGCGCGGCCGTCTGGACCGATGGCTGTGTAGAAGTACTCGCCGATAGTGGAAACCGACGCCCCAG
CACTCGTCCGGATCGGGAGATGGGGGAGGCTAACTGAAACACGGAAGGAGACAATACCGGAAGGAACCCG
CGCTATGACGGCAATAAAAAGACAGAATAAAACGCACGGGTGTTGGGTCGTTTGTTCATAAACGCGGGGT
TCGGTCCCAGGGCTGGCACTCTGTCGATACCCCACCGAGACCCCATTGGGGCCAATACGCCCGCGTTTCT
TCCTTTTCCCCACCCCACCCCCCAAGTTCGGGTGAAGGCCCAGGGCTCGCAGCCAACGTCGGGGCGGCAG
GCCCTGCCATAGCCACTGGCCCCGTGGGTTAGGGACGGGGTCCCCCATGGGGAATGGTTTATGGTTCGTG
GGGGTTATTATTTTGGGCGTTGCGTGGGGTCAGGTCCACGACTGGACTGAGCAGACAGACCCATGGTTTT
TGGATGGCCTGGGCATGGACCGCATGTACTGGCGCGACACGAACACCGGGCGTCTGTGGCTGCCAAACAC
CCCCGACCCCCAAAAACCACCGCGCGGATTTCTGGCGTGCCAAGCTAGTCGACCAATTCTCATGTTTGAC
AGCTTATCATCGCAGATCCGGGCAACGTTGTTGCCATTGCTGCAGGCGCAGAACTGGTAGGTATGGAAGA
TCTATACATTGAATCAATATTGGCAATTAGCCATATTAGTCATTGGTTATATAGCATAAATCAATATTGG
CTATTGGCCATTGCATACGTTGTATCTATATCATAATATGTACATTTATATTGGCTCATGTCCAATATGA
CCGCCATGTTGACATTGATTATTGACTAGTTATTAATAGTAATCAATTACGGGGTCATTAGTTCATAGCC
CATATATGGAGTTCCGCGTTACATAACTTACGGTAAATGGCCCGCCTGGCTGACCGCCCAACGACCCCCG
CCCATTGACGTCAATAATGACGTATGTTCCCATAGTAACGCCAATAGGGACTTTCCATTGACGTCAATGG
GTGGAGTATTTACGGTAAACTGCCCACTTGGCAGTACATCAAGTGTATCATATGCCAAGTCCGCCCCCTA
TTGACGTCAATGACGGTAAATGGCCCGCCTGGCATTATGCCCAGTACATGACCTTACGGGACTTTCCTAC
TTGGCAGTACATCTACGTATTAGTCATCGCTATTACCATGGTGATGCGGTTTTGGCAGTACACCAATGGG
CGTGGATAGCGGTTTGACTCACGGGGATTTCCAAGTCTCCACCCCATTGACGTCAATGGGAGTTTGTTTT
GGCACCAAAATCAACGGGACTTTCCAAAATGTCGTAATAACCCCGCCCCGTTGACGCAAATGGGCGGTAG
GCGTGTACGGTGGGAGGTCTATATAAGCAGAGCTCGTTTAGTGAACCGTCAGATCTCTAGAAGCTGGGTA
CCAGCTGCTAGCGCCACCATGGAGACCACCCCCCTGAACAGTCAAAAGCAACTCTCTGCCTGTGAGGATG
GAGAGGACTGTCAGGAGAATGGCGTTCTTCAAAAGGTTGTACCCACCCCTGGAGATAAGGTGGAAAGCGG
CCAGATTTCCAACGGCTACAGCGCCGTGCCATCACCTGGAGCCGGGGATGATACACGGCACAGCATTCCC
GCAACCACCACGACACTGGTTGCAGAGCTTCACCAGGGCGAGAGGGAGACGTGGGGCAAAAAGGTAGATT
TTCTGCTTTCCGTGATCGGTTACGCGGTCGATCTGGGGAACGTGTGGAGGTTCCCTTACATTTGTTACCA
AAACGGAGGGGGTGCCTTCTTGCTGCCCTACACAATTATGGCGATTTTTGGGGGTATCCCGCTCTTCTAC
ATGGAACTGGCCTTGGGTCAGTACCACCGGAACGGCTGCATTAGCATTTGGCGCAAGATATGCCCCATTT
TCAAGGGAATCGGATACGCAATCTGTATAATCGCGTTCTATATTGCATCATATTACAACACCATCATGGC
CTGGGCCCTTTATTACTTGATCAGCAGTTTCACCGACCAATTGCCGTGGACGAGCTGTAAGAACTCATGG
AATACCGGGAACTGTACCAACTACTTCTCTGAGGACAGCTCAGGAGGTAGCGGGGGTGAACAGAAGCTGA
TTAGCGAGGAGGACTTGGGCAGTCCAGGCGGAAGCGGCAACATCACTTGGACACTCCATAGTACGAGCCC
CGCAGAGGAGTTTTACACCAGGCACGTACTGCAGATTCATAGGAGCAAGGGTCTGCAAGACCTGGGCGGT
ATTAGCTGGCAGCTCGCATTGTGCATAATGTTGATCTTTACGGTGATCTATTTCTCTATCTGGAAGGGAG
TAAAGACATCCGGCAAGGTGGTGTGGGTGACGGCGACCTTCCCCTACATTATACTCAGCGTGTTGTTGGT
GAGGGGGGCAACCCTGCCTGGGGCCTGGCGAGGCGTGCTGTTCTATCTCAAGCCAAACTGGCAGAAGCTT
CTTGAAACCGGAGTGTGGATCGACGCGGCCGCGCAAATCTTCTTTTCCCTCGGTCCCGGCTTCGGGGTCC
TTCTGGCATTCGCAAGCTACAACAAGTTCAACAATAACTGCTACCAGGACGCCCTCGTGACAAGTGTAGT
GAACTGCATGACCTCTTTCGTGAGCGGGTTTGTGATCTTCACAGTACTCGGATATATGGCTGAGATGAGG
AACGAAGATGTTAGTGAGGTTGCCAAAGACGCTGGCCCGAGCCTGTTGTTCATCACATACGCCGAGGCTA
TCGCGAACATGCCCGCATCTACTTTCTTCGCCATCATCTTTTTCCTGATGCTGATAACCCTTGGGCTGGA
TAGCACCTTCGCCGGACTGGAGGGTGTCATCAAGGCCGTTCTCGACGAGTTCCCCCATGTGTGGGCCAAG
CGACGGGAAAGGTTCGTGCTGGCCGTCGTAATCACATGCTTCTTCGGCTCACTGGTGACCCTTACCTTTG
GCGGTGCGTACGTGGTCAAGCTGCTCGAAGAGTACGCCACTGGACCGGCGGTTCTGACCGTGGCATTGAT
CGAGGCCGTGGCCGTAAGCTGGTTTTACGGCATCACGCAGTTCTGTAGGGACGTGAAAGAGATGCTGGGC
TTTTCTCCCGGTTGGTTTTGGAGGATTTGTTGGGTAGCAATTAGCCCCCTGTTTCTCCTTTTCATTATTT
GCTCTTTTCTGATGTCTCCACCGCAGCTCCGACTGTTTCAGTACAACTACCCCTACTGGTCAATTATCCT
GGGCTATTGTATCGGCACCTCAAGTTTCATCTGCATCCCCACATACATCGCATACAGACTGATAATTACG
CCCGGTACTTTTAAGGAGCGAATCATTAAAAGCATAACCCCCGAAACCCCCACCGAGATCCCTTGTGGCG
ATATAAGACTCAATGCGGTCTAATAGCTCGAG
Features (pLannotate 1.2.2; 22 found; start..end, strand, type, name):
     14..148     -  polyA_signal   SV40 poly(A) signal: SV40 polyadenylation signal
    171..254     -  CDS            large T antigen (fragment): large T antigen from SV40 (simian virus 40)
    257..297     +  CDS            rop (fragment): Rop protein, which maintains plasmids at low copy number; rop
    409..427     -  misc_feature   MCS (fragment): pUC18/19 multiple cloning site
    873..2662    -  rep_origin     oriP: Epstein-Barr virus oriP replication origin (Yates et al., 2000)
   2663..2881    -  CDS            gL (fragment): GL_EBVB9 - Experimental evidence at protein level: Swiss-Prot protein existence level 1. The heterodimer glycoprotein H-glycoprotein L is required for the fusion of viral and plasma membranes leading to virus entry into the host cell. Acts as a functional inhibitor of gH and maintains gH in an inhibited form. Upon binding to host integrins, gL dissociates from gH leading to activation of the viral fusion glycoproteins gB and gH. Fusion of EBV with B-lymphocytes requires the additional receptor- binding protein gp42, which forms a complex with gH/gL. The heterodimer gH/gL targets also host EPHA
   2964..4886    -  CDS            EBNA1: Epstein-Barr nuclear antigen 1, also known as EBNA-1 crucial for latent viral infection, and for episomal amplification of vectors containing the oriP origin (Okita et al., 2013)
   4924..5268    -  CDS            BRRF2_EBVB9 (fragment): Protein inferred from homology: Swiss-Prot protein existence level 3. From Epstein-Barr virus (strain B95-8) (HHV-4) (Human herpesvirus 4).
   5271..5294    -  promoter       tet promoter (fragment): E. coli promoter for tetracycline efflux protein gene
   5407..5511    +  promoter       AmpR promoter: bla
   5512..6372    +  CDS            AmpR: β-lactamase; bla; confers resistance to ampicillin, carbenicillin, and related antibiotics
   6543..7131    +  rep_origin     ori: high-copy-number ColE1/pMB1/pBR322/pUC origin of replication
   7177..7335    -  CDS            TcR (fragment): tetracycline efflux protein; tet; confers resistance to tetracycline
   7456..7656    -  CDS            MDV035 (fragment): UL24_GAHVM - Protein inferred from homology: Swiss-Prot protein existence level 3. May play a role in the dispersal of host nucleolin from the nucleolus throughout the nucleus leading to a decrease in ribosome biogenesis. From Gallid herpesvirus 2 (strain Chicken/Md5/ATCC VR-987) (GaHV-2) (Marek's disease herpesvirus type 1).
   7645..7707    +  promoter       Mini-TK promoter: minimal herpes simplex virus (HSV) thymidine kinase promoter
   7750..8787    +  CDS            HygR: hygromycin B phosphotransferase confers resistance to hygromycin
   8829..8877    +  polyA_signal   HSV TK poly(A) signal: herpes simplex virus thymidine kinase polyadenylation signal (Cole and Stacy, 1985)
   9077..9301    +  CDS            gH (fragment): GH_HHV11 - Experimental evidence at protein level: Swiss-Prot protein existence level 1. The heterodimer glycoprotein H-glycoprotein L is required for the fusion of viral and plasma membranes leading to virus entry into the host cell. Following initial binding to host receptor, membrane fusion is mediated by the fusion machinery composed of gB and the heterodimer gH/gL. May also be involved in the fusion between the virion envelope and the outer nuclear membrane during virion morphogenesis. From Human herpesvirus 1 (strain 17) (HHV-1) (Human herpes simplex virus 1).
   9332..9357    -  CDS            bla(M) (fragment): β-lactamase lacking the signal sequence; bla(M); allows cytosolic expression of β-lactamase
   9531..9910    +  enhancer       CMV enhancer: human cytomegalovirus immediate early enhancer
   9912..10111   +  promoter       CMV promoter: human cytomegalovirus (CMV) immediate early promoter
  10169..12130   +  CDS            SLC6A4: SC6A4_HUMAN - Also known as HTT, SERT. Experimental evidence at protein level: Swiss-Prot protein existence level 1. Serotonin transporter whose primary function in the central nervous system involves the regulation of serotonergic signaling via transport of serotonin molecules from the synaptic cleft back into the pre-synaptic terminal for re-utilization. Plays a key role in mediating regulation of the availability of serotonin to other receptors of serotonergic systems. Terminates the action of serotonin and recycles it in a sodium-dependent manner. From Homo sapiens (Human).
