[The description below was written by a language model from this plasmid's Addgene catalogue record and pLannotate feature annotations shown in this document.]
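Description:
pCEP4-SERTT448K-myc is a mammalian expression plasmid built on the Invitrogen pCEP4 episomal backbone, with a total length of about 12.1 kb. In E. coli it is propagated through a high-copy ColE1/pUC-type origin and selected with ampicillin via the β-lactamase gene. For mammalian cells it carries the Epstein-Barr virus oriP origin together with the EBNA1 coding sequence. This pairing lets the plasmid replicate and persist as an extrachromosomal episome in permissive primate cells rather than requiring integration. A hygromycin B phosphotransferase cassette, driven by an HSV thymidine kinase promoter and ended by the TK polyadenylation signal, allows selection of transfected cells. The short annotated fragments of herpesvirus genes, rop, tetracycline resistance and SV40 large T antigen are remnants of the backbone's construction, not functional elements.

The payload is a codon-optimized human serotonin transporter (SERT, SLC6A4) open reading frame of roughly 2 kb, cloned between NheI and XhoI sites. It sits downstream of the CMV immediate-early enhancer and promoter, and the SV40 poly(A) signal lies just past its 3′ end on the circular map. According to the catalogue entry, a MYC epitope is inserted internally in extracellular loop 2, although the feature table does not annotate it separately. An epitope in that position should be accessible on intact cells, which would suit measurement of surface expression. The transporter carries the T448K substitution, which the depositor describes as giving a gain-of-function phenotype with decreased surface expression. The associated study used deep mutagenesis of the transporter to examine uptake of a non-native substrate and to identify conformationally dynamic regions, and this plasmid serves to express and characterize that individual mutant.
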