Addgene plasmid #107467: pCEP4-SERTT448K-myc
Purpose: Mammalian expression plasmid for codon optimized mutant hSERT with internal MYC tag inserted in ECL2, mutation T448K conferring gain of function phenotype, decreased surface expression
Depositing lab: Erik Procko. Depositing organization: University of Illinois at Urbana-Champaign. Publication: Deep Mutagenesis of a Transporter for Uptake of a Non-Native Substrate Identifies Conformationally Dynamic Regions. Young HJ, Chan M, Selvam B, Szymanski SK, Shukla D, Procko E. bioRxiv 2021.04.19.440442 10.1101/2021.04.19.440442.
Backbone
  Vector backbone: pCEP4
  Backbone manufacturer: Invitrogen
  Backbone size w/o insert (bp): 10410
  Vector type: Mammalian Expression
  Selectable markers: Hygromycin
Growth in bacteria
  Bacterial resistance: Ampicillin, 100 μg/mL
  Growth temperature: 37°C
  Growth strain: DH5alpha
  Copy number: High Copy
Gene/Insert
  Gene/Insert name: Serotonin Transporter (SERT) (alt name: SLC6A4)
  Species: H. sapiens (human)
  Insert size (bp): 1985
  Mutation: T448K
  Entrez Gene: SLC6A4 (a.k.a. 5-HTT, 5-HTTLPR, 5HTT, HTT, OCD1, SERT, SERT1, hSERT)
  Promoter: CMV
  Cloning method: Restriction Enzyme; 5′ cloning site NHE1 (not destroyed); 3′ cloning site XHO1 (not destroyed)
  Sequencing primers: 5′ CMV Forward; 3′ EBV Reverse
Terms and licenses: Academic/Nonprofit Terms; Industry Terms: Not Available to Industry
Depositor comments: Please visit https://doi.org/10.1101/2021.04.19.440442 for bioRxiv preprint.
How to cite: pCEP4-SERTT448K-myc was a gift from Erik Procko (Addgene plasmid # 107467 ; http://n2t.net/addgene:107467 ; RRID:Addgene_107467)
