>Addgene plasmid #107467 | pCEP4-SERTT448K-myc | addgene partial sequence | sequence record 205584 | Addgene Partial NGS Result
TGCTCCTGTTCCACCGTGGGTCCCTTTGCAGCCAATGCAACTTGGACGTTTTTGGGGTCTCCGGACACCA
TCTCTATGTCTTGGCCCTGATCCTGAGCCGCCCGGGGCTCCTGGTCTTCCGCCTCCTCGTCCTCGTCCTC
TTCCCCGTCCTCGTCCATGGTTATCACCCCCTCTTCTTTGAGGTCCACTGCCGCCGGAGCCTTCTGGTCC
AGATGTGTCTCCCTTCTCTCCTAGGCCATTTCCAGGTCCTGTACCTGGCCCCTCGTCAGACATGATTCAC
ACTAAAAGAGATCAATAGACATCTTTATTAGACGACGCTCAGTGAATACAGGGAGTGCAGACTCCTGCCC
CCTCCAACAGCCCCCCCACCCTCATCCCCTTCATGGTCGCTGTCAGACAGATCCAGGTCTGAAAATTCCC
CATCCTCCGAACCATCCTCGTCCTCATCACCAATTACTCGCAGCCCGGAAAACTCCCGCTGAACATCCTC
AAGATTTGCGTCCTGAGCCTCAAGCCAGGCCTCAAATTCCTCGTCCCCCTTTTTGCTGGACGGTAGGGAT
GGGGATTCTCGGGACCCCTCCTCTTCCTCTTCAAGGTCACCAGACAGAGATGCTACTGGGGCAACGGAAG
AAAAGCTGGGTGCGGCCTGTGAGGATCAGCTTATCGATGATAAGCTGTCAAACATGAGAATTCTTGAAGA
CGAAAGGGCCTCGTGATACGCCTATTTTTATAGGTTAATGTCATGATAATAATGGTTTCTTAGACGTCAG
GTGGCACTTTTCGGGGAAATGTGCGCGGAACCCCTATTTGTTTATTTTTCTAAATACATTCAAATATGTA
TCCGCTCATGAGACAATAACCCTGATAAATGCTTCAATAATATTGAAAAAGGAAGAGTATGAGTATTCAA
CATTTCCGTGTCGCCCTTATTCCCTTTTTTGCGGCATTTTGCCTTCCTGTTTTTGCTCACCCAGAAACGC
TGGTGAAAGTAAAAGATGCTGAAGATCAGTTGGGTGCACGAGTGGGTTACATCGAACTGGATCTCAACAG
CGGTAAGATCCTTGAGAGTTTTCGCCCCGAAGAACGTTTTCCAATGATGAGCACTTTTAAAGTTCTGCTA
TGTGGCGCGGTATTATCCCGTGTTGACGCCGGGCAAGAGCAACTCGGTCGCCGCATACACTATTCTCAGA
ATGACTTGGTTGAGTACTCACCAGTCACAGAAAAGCATCTTACGGATGGCATGACAGTAAGAGAATTATG
CAGTGCTGCCATAACCATGAGTGATAACACTGCGGCCAACTTACTTCTGACAACGATCGGAGGACCGAAG
GAGCTAACCGCTTTTTTGCACAACATGGGGGATCATGTAACTCGCCTTGATCGTTGGGAACCGGAGCTGA
ATGAAGCCATACCAAACGACGAGCGTGACACCACGATGCCTGCAGCAATGGCAACAACGTTGCGCAAACT
ATTAACTGGCGAACTACTTACTCTAGCTTCCCGGCAACAATTAATAGACTGGATGGAGGCGGATAAAGTT
GCAGGACCACTTCTGCGCTCGGCCCTTCCGGCTGGCTGGTTTATTGCTGATAAATCTGGAGCCGGTGAGC
GTGGGTCTCGCGGTATCATTGCAGCACTGGGGCCAGATGGTAAGCCCTCCCGTATCGTAGTTATCTACAC
GACGGGGAGTCAGGCAACTATGGATGAACGAAATAGACAGATCGCTGAGATAGGTGCCTCACTGATTAAG
CATTGGTAACTGTCAGACCAAGTTTACTCATATATACTTTAGATTGATTTAAAACTTCATTTTTAATTTA
AAAGGATCTAGGTGAAGATCCTTTTTGATAATCTCATGACCAAAATCCCTTAACGTGAGTTTTCGTTCCA
CTGAGCGTCAGACCCCGTAGAAAAGATCAAAGGATCTTCTTGAGATCCTTTTTTTCTGCGCGTAATCTGC
TGCTTGCAAACAAAAAAACCACCGCTACCAGCGGTGGTTTGTTTGCCGGATCAAGAGCTACCAACTCTTT
TTCCGAAGGTAACTGGCTTCAGCAGAGCGCAGATACCAAATACTGTCCTTCTAGTGTAGCCGTAGTTAGG
CCACCACTTCAAGAACTCTGTAGCACCGCCTACATACCTCGCTCTGCTAATCCTGTTACCAGTGGCTGCT
GCCAGTGGCGATAAGTCGTGTCTTACCGGGTTGGACTCAAGACGATAGTTACCGGATAAGGCGCAGCGGT
CGGGCTGAACGGGGGGTTCGTGCACACAGCCCAGCTTGGAGCGAACGACCTACACCGAACTGAGATACCT
ACAGCGTGAGCTATGAGAAAGCGCCACGCTTCCCGAAGGGAGAAAGGCGGACAGGTATCCGGTAAGCGGC
AGGGTCGGAACAGGAGAGCGCACGAGGGAGCTTCCAGGGGGAAACGCCTGGTATCTTTATAGTCCTGTCG
GGTTTCGCCACCTCTGACTTGAGCGTCGATTTTTGTGATGCTCGTCAGGGGGGCGGAGCCTATGGAAAAA
CGCCAGCAACGCGGCCTTTTTACGGTTCCTGGCCTTTTGCTGGCCTTGAAGCTGTCCCTGATGGTCGTCA
TCTACCTGCCTGGACAGCATGGCCTGCAACGCGGGCATCCCGATGCCGCCGGAAGCGAGAAGAATCATAA
TGGGGAAGGCCATCCAGCCTCGCGTCGCGAACGCCAGCAAGACGTAGCCCAGCGCGTCGGCCCCGAGATG
CGCCGCGTGCGGCTGCTGGAGATGGCGGACGCGATGGATATGTTCTGCCAAGGGTTGGTTTGCGCATTCA
CAGTTCTCCGCAAGAATTGATTGGCTCCAATTCTTGGAGTGGTGAATCCGTTAGCGAGGTGCCGCCCTGC
TTCATCCCCGTGGCCCGTTGCTCGCGTTTGCTGGCGGTGTCCCCGGAAGAAATATATTTGCATGTCTTTA
GTTCTATGATGACACAAACCCCGCCCAGCGTCTTGTCATTGGCGAATTCGAACACGCAGATGCAGTCGGG
GCGGCGCGGTCCGAGGTCCACTTCGCATATTAAGGTGACGCGTGTGGCCTCGAACACCGAGCGACCCTGC
AGCGACCCGCTTAACAGCGTCAACAGCGTGCCGCAGATCCCGGGGGGCAATGAGATATGAAAAAGCCTGA
ACTCACCGCGACGTCTGTCGAGAAGTTTCTGATCGAAAAGTTCGACAGCGTCTCCGACCTGATGCAGCTC
TCGGAGGGCGAAGAATCTCGTGCTTTCAGCTTCGATGTAGGAGGGCGTGGATATGTCCTGCGGGTAAATA
GCTGCGCCGATGGTTTCTACAAAGATCGTTATGTTTATCGGCACTTTGCATCGGCCGCGCTCCCGATTCC
GGAAGTGCTTGACATTGGGGAATTCAGCGAGAGCCTGACCTATTGCATCTCCCGCCGTGCACAGGGTGTC
ACGTTGCAAGACCTGCCTGAAACCGAACTGCCCGCTGTTCTGCAGCCGGTCGCGGAGGCCATGGATGCGA
TCGCTGCGGCCGATCTTAGCCAGACGAGCGGGTTCGGCCCATTCGGACCGCAAGGAATCGGTCAATACAC
TACATGGCGTGATTTCATATGCGCGATTGCTGATCCCCATGTGTATCACTGGCAAACTGTGATGGACGAC
ACCGTCAGTGCGTCCGTCGCGCAGGCTCTCGATGAGCTGATGCTTTGGGCCGAGGACTGCCCCGAAGTCC
GGCACCTCGTGCACGCGGATTTCGGCTCCAACAATGTCCTGACGGACAATGGCCGCATAACAGCGGTCAT
TGACTGGAGCGAGGCGATGTTCGGGGATTCCCAATACGAGGTCGCCAACATCTTCTTCTGGAGGCCGTGG
TTGGCTTGTATGGAGCAGCAGACGCGCTACTTCGAGCGGAGGCATCCGGAGCTTGCAGGATCGCCGCGGC
TCCGGGCGTATATGCTCCGCATTGGTCTTGACCAACTCTATCAGAGCTTGGTTGACGGCAATTTCGATGA
TGCAGCTTGGGCGCAGGGTCGATGCGACGCAATCGTCCGATCCGGAGCCGGGACTGTCGGGCGTACACAA
ATCGCCCGCAGAAGCGCGGCCGTCTGGACCGATGGCTGTGTAGAAGTACTCGCCGATAGTGGAAACCGAC
GCCCCAGCACTCGTCCGGATCGGGAGATGGGGGAGGCTAACTGAAACACGGAAGGAGACAATACCGGAAG
GAACCCGCGCTATGACGGCAATAAAAAGACAGAATAAAACGCACGGGTGTTGGGTCGTTTGTTCATAAAC
GCGGGGTTCGGTCCCAGGGCTGGCACTCTGTCGATACCCCACCGAGACCCCATTGGGGCCAATACGCCCG
CGTTTCTTCCTTTTCCCCACCCCACCCCCCAAGTTCGGGTGAAGGCCCAGGGCTCGCAGCCAACGTCGGG
GCGGCAGGCCCTGCCATAGCCACTGGCCCCGTGGGTTAGGGACGGGGTCCCCCATGGGGAATGGTTTATG
GTTCGTGGGGGTTATTATTTTGGGCGTTGCGTGGGGTCAGGTCCACGACTGGACTGAGCAGACAGACCCA
TGGTTTTTGGATGGCCTGGGCATGGACCGCATGTACTGGCGCGACACGAACACCGGGCGTCTGTGGCTGC
CAAACACCCCCGACCCCCAAAAACCACCGCGCGGATTTCTGGCGTGCCAAGCTAGTCGACCAATTCTCAT
GTTTGACAGCTTATCATCGCAGATCCGGGCAACGTTGTTGCCATTGCTGCAGGCGCAGAACTGGTAGGTA
TGGAAGATCTATACATTGAATCAATATTGGCAATTAGCCATATTAGTCATTGGTTATATAGCATAAATCA
ATATTGGCTATTGGCCATTGCATACGTTGTATCTATATCATAATATGTACATTTATATTGGCTCATGTCC
AATATGACCGCCATGTTGACATTGATTATTGACTAGTTATTAATAGTAATCAATTACGGGGTCATTAGTT
CATAGCCCATATATGGAGTTCCGCGTTACATAACTTACGGTAAATGGCCCGCCTGGCTGACCGCCCAACG
ACCCCCGCCCATTGACGTCAATAATGACGTATGTTCCCATAGTAACGCCAATAGGGACTTTCCATTGACG
TCAATGGGTGGAGTATTTACGGTAAACTGCCCACTTGGCAGTACATCAAGTGTATCATATGCCAAGTCCG
CCCCCTATTGACGTCAATGACGGTAAATGGCCCGCCTGGCATTATGCCCAGTACATGACCTTACGGGACT
TTCCTACTTGGCAGTACATCTACGTATTAGTCATCGCTATTACCATGGTGATGCGGTTTTGGCAGTACAC
CAATGGGCGTGGATAGCGGTTTGACTCACGGGGATTTCCAAGTCTCCACCCCATTGACGTCAATGGGAGT
TTGTTTTGGCACCAAAATCAACGGGACTTTCCAAAATGTCGTAATAACCCCGCCCCGTTGACGCAAATGG
GCGGTAGGCGTGTACGGTGGGAGGTCTATATAAGCAGAGCTCGTTTAGTGAACCGTCAGATCTCTAGAAG
CTGGGTACCAGCTGCTAGCGCCACCATGGAGACCACCCCCCTGAACAGTCAAAAGCAACTCTCTGCCTGT
GAGGATGGAGAGGACTGTCAGGAGAATGGCGTTCTTCAAAAGGTTGTACCCACCCCTGGAGATAAGGTGG
AAAGCGGCCAGATTTCCAACGGCTACAGCGCCGTGCCATCACCTGGAGCCGGGGATGATACACGGCACAG
CATTCCCGCAACCACCACGACACTGGTTGCAGAGCTTCACCAGGGCGAGAGGGAGACGTGGGGCAAAAAG
GTAGATTTTCTGCTTTCCGTGATCGGTTACGCGGTCGATCTGGGGAACGTGTGGAGGTTCCCTTACATTT
GTTACCAAAACGGAGGGGGTGCCTTCTTGCTGCCCTACACAATTATGGCGATTTTTGGGGGTATCCCGCT
CTTCTACATGGAACTGGCCTTGGGTCAGTACCACCGGAACGGCTGCATTAGCATTTGGCGCAAGATATGC
CCCATTTTCAAGGGAATCGGATACGCAATCTGTATAATCGCGTTCTATATTGCATCATATTACAACACCA
TCATGGCCTGGGCCCTTTATTACTTGATCAGCAGTTTCACCGACCAATTGCCGTGGACGAGCTGTAAGAA
CTCATGGAATACCGGGAACTGTACCAACTACTTCTCTGAGGACAGCTCAGGAGGTAGCGGGGGTGAACAG
AAGCTGATTAGCGAGGAGGACTTGGGCAGTCCAGGCGGAAGCGGCAACATCACTTGGACACTCCATAGTA
CGAGCCCCGCAGAGGAGTTTTACACCAGGCACGTACTGCAGATTCATAGGAGCAAGGGTCTGCAAGACCT
GGGCGGTATTAGCTGGCAGCTCGCATTGTGCATAATGTTGATCTTTACGGTGATCTATTTCTCTATCTGG
AAGGGAGTAAAGACATCCGGCAAGGTGGTGTGGGTGACGGCGACCTTCCCCTACATTATACTCAGCGTGT
TGTTGGTGAGGGGGGCAACCCTGCCTGGGGCCTGGCGAGGCGTGCTGTTCTATCTCAAGCCAAACTGGCA
GAAGCTTCTTGAAACCGGAGTGTGGATCGACGCGGCCGCGCAAATCTTCTTTTCCCTCGGTCCCGGCTTC
GGGGTCCTTCTGGCATTCGCAAGCTACAACAAGTTCAACAATAACTGCTACCAGGACGCCCTCGTGACAA
GTGTAGTGAACTGCATGACCTCTTTCGTGAGCGGGTTTGTGATCTTCACAGTACTCGGATATATGGCTGA
GATGAGGAACGAAGATGTTAGTGAGGTTGCCAAAGACGCTGGCCCGAGCCTGTTGTTCATCACATACGCC
GAGGCTATCGCGAACATGCCCGCATCTACTTTCTTCGCCATCATCTTTTTCCTGATGCTGATAACCCTTG
GGCTGGATAGCACCTTCGCCGGACTGGAGGGTGTCATCAAGGCCGTTCTCGACGAGTTCCCCCATGTGTG
GGCCAAGCGACGGGAAAGGTTCGTGCTGGCCGTCGTAATCACATGCTTCTTCGGCTCACTGGTGACCCTT
ACCTTTGGCGGTGCGTACGTGGTCAAGCTGCTCGAAGAGTACGCCACTGGACCGGCGGTTCTGACCGTGG
CATTGATCGAGGCCGTGGCCGTAAGCTGGTTTTACGGCATCACGCAGTTCTGTAGGGACGTGAAAGAGAT
GCTGGGCTTTTCTCCCGGTTGGTTTTGGAGGATTTGTTGGGTAGCAATTAGCCCCCTGTTTCTCCTTTTC
ATTATTTGCTCTTTTCTGATGTCTCCACCGCAGCTCCGACTGTTTCAGTACAACTACCCCTACTGGTCAA
TTATCCTGGGCTATTGTATCGGCACCTCAAGTTTCATCTGCATCCCCACATACATCGCATACAGACTGAT
AATTACGCCCGGTACTTTTAAGGAGCGAATCATTAAAAGCATAACCCCCGAAACCCCCACCGAGATCCCT
TGTGGCGATATAAGACTCAATGCGGTCTAATAGCTCGAGGCCGGCAAGGCCGGATCCAGACATGATAAGA
TACATTGATGAGTTTGGACAAACCACAACTAGAATGCAGTGAAAAAAATGCTTTATTTGTGAAATTTGTG
ATGCTATTGCTTTATTTGTAACCATTATAAGCTGCAATAAACAAGTTAACAACAACAATTGCATTCATTT
TATGTTTCAGGTTCAGGGGGAGGTGTGGGAGGTTTTTTAAAGCAAGTAAAACCTCTACAAATGTGGTATG
GCTGATTATGATCCGGCTGCCTCGCGCGTTTCGGTGATGACGGTGAAAACCTCTGACACATGCAGCTCCC
GGAGACGGTCACAGCTTGTCTGTAAGCGGATGCCGGGAGCAGACAAGCCCGTCAGGGCGCGTCAGCGGGT
GTTGGCGGGTGTCGGGGCGCAGCCATGAGGTCGACTCTAGAGGATCGATCCCCGCCCCGGACGAACTAAA
CCTGACTACGACATCTCTGCCCCTTCTTCGCGGGGCAGTGCATGTAATCCCTTCAGTTGGTTGGTACAAC
TTGCCAACTGGGCCCTGTTCCACATGTGACACGGGGGGGGACCAAACACAAAGGGGTTCTCTGACTGTAG
TTGACATCCTTATAAATGGATGTGCACATTTGCCAACACTGAGTGGCTTTCATCCTGGAGCAGACTTTGC
AGTCTGTGGACTGCAACACAACATTGCCTTTATGTGTAACTCTTGGCTGAAGCTCTTACACCAATGCTGG
GGGACATGTACCTCCCAGGGGCCCAGGAAGACTACGGGAGGCTACACCAACGTCAATCAGAGGGGCCTGT
GTAGCTACCGATAAGCGGACCCTCAAGAGGGCATTAGCAATAGTGTTTATAAGGCCCCCTTGTTAACCCT
AAACGGGTAGCATATGCTTCCCGGGTAGTAGTATATACTATCCAGACTAACCCTAATTCAATAGCATATG
TTACCCAACGGGAAGCATATGCTATCGAATTAGGGTTAGTAAAAGGGTCCTAAGGAACAGCGATATCTCC
CACCCCATGAGCTGTCACGGTTTTATTTACATGGGGTCAGGATTCCACGAGGGTAGTGAACCATTTTAGT
CACAAGGGCAGTGGCTGAAGATCAAGGAGCGGGCAGTGAACTCTCCTGAATCTTCGCCTGCTTCTTCATT
CTCCTTCGTTTAGCTAATAGAATAACTGCTGAGTTGTGAACAGTAAGGTGTATGTGAGGTGCTCGAAAAC
AAGGTTTCAGGTGACGCCCCCAGAATAAAATTTGGACGGGGGGTTCAGTGGTGGCATTGTGCTATGACAC
CAATATAACCCTCACAAACCCCTTGGGCAATAAATACTAGTGTAGGAATGAAACATTCTGAATATCTTTA
ACAATAGAAATCCATGGGGTGGGGACAAGCCGTAAAGACTGGATGTCCATCTCACACGAATTTATGGCTA
TGGGCAACACATAATCCTAGTGCAATATGATACTGGGGTTATTAAGATGTGTCCCAGGCAGGGACCAAGA
CAGGTGAACCATGTTGTTACACTCTATTTGTAACAAGGGGAAAGAGAGTGGACGCCGACAGCAGCGGACT
CCACTGGTTGTCTCTAACACCCCCGAAAATTAAACGGGGCTCCACGCCAATGGGGCCCATAAACAAAGAC
AAGTGGCCACTCTTTTTTTTGAAATTGTGGAGTGGGGGCACGCGTCAGCCCCCACACGCCGCCCTGCGGT
TTTGGACTGTAAAATAAGGGTGTAATAACTTGGCTGATTGTAACCCCGCTAACCACTGCGGTCAAACCAC
TTGCCCACAAAACCACTAATGGCACCCCGGGGAATACCTGCATAAGTAGGTGGGCGGGCCAAGATAGGGG
CGCGATTGCTGCGATCTGGAGGACAAATTACACACACTTGCGCCTGAGCGCCAAGCACAGGGTTGTTGGT
CCTCATATTCACGAGGTCGCTGAGAGCACGGTGGGCTAATGTTGCCATGGGTAGCATATACTACCCAAAT
ATCTGGATAGCATATGCTATCCTAATCTATATCTGGGTAGCATAGGCTATCCTAATCTATATCTGGGTAG
CATATGCTATCCTAATCTATATCTGGGTAGTATATGCTATCCTAATTTATATCTGGGTAGCATAGGCTAT
CCTAATCTATATCTGGGTAGCATATGCTATCCTAATCTATATCTGGGTAGTATATGCTATCCTAATCTGT
ATCCGGGTAGCATATGCTATCCTAATAGAGATTAGGGTAGTATATGCTATCCTAATTTATATCTGGGTAG
CATATACTACCCAAATATCTGGATAGCATATGCTATCCTAATCTATATCTGGGTAGCATATGCTATCCTA
ATCTATATCTGGGTAGCATAGGCTATCCTAATCTATATCTGGGTAGCATATGCTATCCTAATCTATATCT
GGGTAGTATATGCTATCCTAATTTATATCTGGGTAGCATAGGCTATCCTAATCTATATCTGGGTAGCATA
TGCTATCCTAATCTATATCTGGGTAGTATATGCTATCCTAATCTGTATCCGGGTAGCATATGCTATCCTC
ATGCATATACAGTCAGCATATGATACCCAGTAGTAGAGTGGGAGTGCTATCCTTTGCATATGCCGCCACC
TCCCAAGGGGGCGTGAATTTTCGCTGCTTGTCCTTTTCCTGCTGGTTGCTCCCATTCTTAGGTGAATTTA
AGGAGGCCAGGCTAAAGCCGTCGCATGTCTGATTGCTCACCAGGTAAATGTCGCTAATGTTTTCCAACGC
GAGAAGGTGTTGAGCGCGGAGCTGAGTGACGTGACAACATGGGTATGCCCAATTGCCCCATGTTGGGAGG
ACGAAAATGGTGACAAGACAGATGGCCAGAAATACACCAACAGCACGCATGATGTCTACTGGGGATTTAT
TCTTTAGTGCGGGGGAATACACGGCTTTTAATACGATTGAGGGCGTCTCCTAACAAGTTACATCACTCCT
GCCCTTCCTCACCCTCATCTCCATCACCTCCTTCATCTCCGTCATCTCCGTCATCACCCTCCGCGGCAGC
CCCTTCCACCATAGGTGGAAACCAGGGAGGCAAATCTACTCCATCGTCAAAGCTGCACACAGTCACCCTG
ATATTGCAGGTAGGAGCGGGCTTTGTCATAACAAGGTCCTTAATCGCATCCTTCAAAACCTCAGCAAATA
TATGAGTTTGTAAAAAGACCATGAAATAACAGACAATGGACTCCCTTAGCGGGCCAGGTTGTGGGCCGGG
TCCAGGGGCCATTCCAAAGGGGAGACGACTCAATGGTGTAAGACGACATTGTGGAATAGCAAGGGCAGTT
CCTCGCCTTAGGTTGTAAAGGGAGGTCTTACTACCTCCATATACGAACACACCGGCGACCCAAGTTCCTT
CGTCGGTAGTCCTTTCTACGTGACTCCTAGCCAGGAGAGCTCTTAAACCTTCTGCAATGTTCTCAAATTT
CGGGTTGGAACCTCCTTGACCACGATGCTTTCCAAACCACCCTCCTTTTTTGCGCCTGCCTCCATCACCC
TGACCCCGGGGTCCAGTGCTTGGGCCTTCTCCTGGGTCATCTGCGGGGCCCTGCTCTATCGCTCCCGGGG
GCACGTCAGGCTCACCATCTGGGCCACCTTCTTGGTGGTATTCAAAATAATCGGCTTCCCCTACAGGGTG
GAAAAATGGCCTTCTACCTGGAGGGGGCCTGCGCGGTGGAGACCCGGATGATGATGACTGACTACTGGGA
CTCCTGGGCCTCTTTTCTCCACGTCCACGACCTCTCCCCCTGGCTCTTTCACGACTTCCCCCCCTGGCTC
TTTCACGTCCTCTACCCCGGCGGCCTCCACTACCTCCTCGACCCCGGCCTCCACTACCTCCTCGACCCCG
GCCTCCACTGCCTCCTCGACCCCGGCCTCCACCTCCTGCTCCTGCCCCTCCTGCTCCTGCCCCTCCTCCT
GCTCCTGCCCCTCCTGCTCCTGCCCCTCCCGCTCCTGCTCC
